>Addgene plasmid #173235 | pGL3-NLS-ccdb-DddA(G1397N)-UGI-Puro | addgene full sequence | sequence record 343236 | Addgene NGS Result
ACGCGTTGACATTGATTATTGACTAGTTATTAATAGTAATCAATTACGGGGTCATTAGTTCATAGCCCAT
ATATGGAGTTCCGCGTTACATAACTTACGGTAAATGGCCCGCCTGGCTGACCGCCCAACGACCCCCGCCC
ATTGACGTCAATAATGACGTATGTTCCCATAGTAACGCCAATAGGGACTTTCCATTGACGTCAATGGGTG
GAGTATTTACGGTAAACTGCCCACTTGGCAGTACATCAAGTGTATCATATGCCAAGTACGCCCCCTATTG
ACGTCAATGACGGTAAATGGCCCGCCTGGCATTATGCCCAGTACATGACCTTATGGGACTTTCCTACTTG
GCAGTACATCTACGTATTAGTCATCGCTATTACCATGGTGATGCGGTTTTGGCAGTACATCAATGGGCGT
GGATAGCGGTTTGACTCACGGGGATTTCCAAGTCTCCACCCCATTGACGTCAATGGGAGTTTGTTTTGGC
ACCAAAATCAACGGGACTTTCCAAAATGTCGTAACAACTCCGCCCCATTGACGCAAATGGGCGGTAGGCG
TGTACGGTGGGAGGTCTATATAAGCAGAGCTCTCTGGCTAACTAGAGAACCCACTGCTTACTGGCTTATC
GAAATTAATACGACTCACTATAGGGAGACAAGCTGGCTAGACCATGGCTCCAAAGAAGAAGCGTAAGGTA
GACTACAAAGACCATGACGGTGATTATAAAGATCATGACATCGATTACAAGGATGACGATGACAAGGGTA
CCGTGGATCTACGCACGCTCGGCTACAGCCAGCAGCAACAGGAGAAGATCAAACCGAAGGTTCGTTCGAC
AGTGGCGCAGCACCACGAGGCACTGGTCGGCCATGGGTTTACACACGCGCACATCGTTGCGCTCAGCCAA
CACCCGGCAGCGTTAGGGACCGTCGCTGTCAAGTATCAGGACATGATCGCAGCGTTGCCAGAGGCGACAC
ACGAAGCGATCGTTGGCGTCGGCAAACAGTGGTCCGGCGCACGCGCTCTGGAGGCCTTGCTCACGGTGGC
GGGAGAGTTGAGAGGTCCACCGTTACAGTTGGACACAGGCCAACTTCTCAAGATTGCAAAACGTGGCGGC
GTGACCGCAGTGGAGGCAGTGCATGCATGGCGCAATGCACTGACGGGTGCCCCCCTGAACCTGACCCCAG
AGACCGGCTTACTAAAAGCCAGATAACAGTATGCGTATTTGCGCGCTGATTTTTGCGGTATAAGAATATA
TACTGATATGTATACCCGAAGTATGTCAAAAAGAGGTATGCTATGAAGCAGCGTATTACAGTGACAGTTG
ACAGCGACAGCTATCAGTTGCTCAAGGCATATATGATGTCAATATCTCCGGTCTGGTAAGCACAACCATG
CAGAATGAAGCCCGTCGTCTGCGTGCCGAACGCTGGAAAGCGGAAAATCAGGAAGGGATGGCTGAGGTCG
CCCGGTTTATTGAAATGAACGGCTCTTTTGCTGACGAGAACAGGGGCTGGTGAAATGCAGTTTAAGGTTT
ACACCTATAAAAGAGAGAGCCGTTATCGTCTGTTTGTGGATGTACAGAGTGATATTATTGACACGCCCGG
GCGACGGATGGTGATCCCCCTGGCCAGTGCACGTCTGCTGTCAGATAAAGTCTCCCGTGAACTTTACCCG
GTGGTGCATATCGGGGATGAAAGCTGGCGCATGATGACCACCGATATGGCCAGTGTGCCGGTGTCCGTTA
TCGGGGAAGAAGTGGCTGATCTCAGCCACCGCGAAAATGACATCAAAAACGCCATTAACCTGATGTTCTG
GGGAATATAAATGTCAGGCTCCCTTATACACAGCCAGGGTCTCTCGCGTTGACCAACGACCACCTCGTCG
CCTTGGCCTGCCTCGGCGGACGTCCTGCGCTGGATGCAGTGAAAAAGGGATTGGGAGGCTCCGGCTCCTA
CGCCCTGGGCCCATATCAGATCTCTGCCCCACAGCTGCCAGCATACAACGGACAGACCGTGGGCACATTC
TACTATGTGAATGACGCCGGCGGCCTGGAGTCTAAGGTGTTTAGCTCCGGCGGCCCAACCCCCTACCCTA
ACTATGCCAATGCAGGACACGTGGAGGGACAGAGCGCCCTGTTCATGCGGGATAACGGCATCTCCGAGGG
CCTGGTGTTCCACAACAATCCCGAGGGCACCTGCGGCTTTTGCGTGAACATGACCGAGACACTGCTGCCC
GAGAATGCCAAGATGACAGTGGTGCCACCTGAGGGATCTGGAGGCAGCACCAACCTGTCTGACATCATCG
AGAAGGAGACAGGCAAGCAGCTGGTCATCCAGGAGAGCATCCTGATGCTGCCCGAAGAAGTCGAAGAAGT
GATCGGAAACAAGCCTGAGAGCGATATCCTGGTCCATACCGCCTACGACGAGAGTACCGACGAAAATGTG
ATGCTGCTGACATCCGACGCCCCAGAGTATAAGCCCTGGGCTCTGGTCATCCAGGATTCCAACGGAGAGA
ACAAAATCAAAATGCTGTAATCTAGAGGGCCCGTTTAAACCCGCTGATCAGCCTCGACTGTGCCTTCTAG
TTGCCAGCCATCTGTTGTTTGCCCCTCCCCCGTGCCTTCCTTGACCCTGGAAGGTGCCACTCCCACTGTC
CTTTCCTAATAAAATGAGGAAATTGCATCGCATTGTCTGAGTAGGTGTCATTCTATTCTGGGGGGTGGGG
TGGGGCAGGACAGCAAGGGGGAGGATTGGGAAGACAATAGCAGGCATGCTGGGGATGCGGTGGGCTCTAT
GGCTCGAGGGGGTTGGGGTTGCGCCTTTTCCAAGGCAGCCCTGGGTTTGCGCAGGGACGCGGCTGCTCTG
GGCGTGGTTCCGGGAAACGCAGCGGCGCCGACCCTGGGACTCGCACATTCTTCACGTCCGTTCGCAGCGT
CACCCGGATCTTCGCCGCTACCCTTGTGGGCCCCCCGGCGACGCTTCCTGCTCCGCCCCTAAGTCGGGAA
GGTTCCTTGCGGTTCGCGGCGTGCCGGACGTGACAAACGGAAGCCGCACGTCTCACTAGTACCCTCGCAG
ACGGACAGCGCCAGGGAGCAATGGCAGCGCGCCGACCGCGATGGGCTGTGGCCAATAGCGGCTGCTCAGC
AGGGCGCGCCGAGAGCAGCGGCCGGGAAGGGGCGGTGCGGGAGGCGGGGTGTGGGGCGGTAGTGTGGGCC
CTGTTCCTGCCCGCGCGGTGTTCCGCATTCTGCAAGCCTCCGGAGCGCACGTCGGCAGTCGGCTCCCTCG
TTGACCGAATCACCGACCTCTCTCCCCAGGGGGATCCACCGGAGCTTACCATGACCGAGTACAAGCCCAC
GGTGCGCCTCGCCACCCGCGACGACGTCCCCAGGGCCGTACGCACCCTCGCCGCCGCGTTCGCCGACTAC
CCCGCCACGCGCCACACCGTCGATCCGGACCGCCACATCGAGCGGGTCACCGAGCTGCAAGAACTCTTCC
TCACGCGCGTCGGGCTCGACATCGGCAAGGTGTGGGTCGCGGACGACGGCGCCGCGGTGGCGGTCTGGAC
CACGCCGGAGAGCGTCGAAGCGGGGGCGGTGTTCGCCGAGATCGGCCCGCGCATGGCCGAGTTGAGCGGT
TCCCGGCTGGCCGCGCAGCAACAGATGGAAGGCCTCCTGGCGCCGCACCGGCCCAAGGAGCCCGCGTGGT
TCCTGGCCACCGTCGGCGTCTCGCCCGACCACCAGGGCAAGGGTCTGGGCAGCGCCGTCGTGCTCCCCGG
AGTGGAGGCGGCCGAGCGCGCCGGGGTGCCCGCCTTCCTGGAAACCTCCGCGCCCCGCAACCTCCCCTTC
TACGAGCGGCTCGGCTTCACCGTCACCGCCGACGTCGAGGTGCCCGAAGGACCGCGCACCTGGTGCATGA
CCCGCAAGCCCGGTGCCTGACGCCCGCCCCACGACCCGCAGCGCCCGACCGAAAGGAGCGCACGACCCCA
TGCATCGGTACCTTTAAGACCAATGACTTACAAGGCAGCTGTAGATCTTAGCCACTTTCTAGAGTCGGGG
CGGCCGGCCGCTTCGAGCAGACATGATAAGATACATTGATGAGTTTGGACAAACCACAACTAGAATGCAG
TGAAAAAAATGCTTTATTTGTGAAATTTGTGATGCTATTGCTTTATTTGTAACCATTATAAGCTGCAATA
AACAAGTTAACAACAACAATTGCATTCATTTTATGTTTCAGGTTCAGGGGGAGGTGTGGGAGGTTTTTTA
AAGCAAGTAAAACCTCTACAAATGTGGTAAAATCGATAAGGATCCGTCGACCGATGCCCTTGAGAGCCTT
CAACCCAGTCAGCTCCTTCCGGTGGGCGCGGGGCATGACTATCGTCGCCGCACTTATGACTGTCTTCTTT
ATCATGCAACTCGTAGGACAGGTGCCGGCAGCGCTCTTCCGCTTCCTCGCTCACTGACTCGCTGCGCTCG
GTCGTTCGGCTGCGGCGAGCGGTATCAGCTCACTCAAAGGCGGTAATACGGTTATCCACAGAATCAGGGG
ATAACGCAGGAAAGAACATGTGAGCAAAAGGCCAGCAAAAGGCCAGGAACCGTAAAAAGGCCGCGTTGCT
GGCGTTTTTCCATAGGCTCCGCCCCCCTGACGAGCATCACAAAAATCGACGCTCAAGTCAGAGGTGGCGA
AACCCGACAGGACTATAAAGATACCAGGCGTTTCCCCCTGGAAGCTCCCTCGTGCGCTCTCCTGTTCCGA
CCCTGCCGCTTACCGGATACCTGTCCGCCTTTCTCCCTTCGGGAAGCGTGGCGCTTTCTCATAGCTCACG
CTGTAGGTATCTCAGTTCGGTGTAGGTCGTTCGCTCCAAGCTGGGCTGTGTGCACGAACCCCCCGTTCAG
CCCGACCGCTGCGCCTTATCCGGTAACTATCGTCTTGAGTCCAACCCGGTAAGACACGACTTATCGCCAC
TGGCAGCAGCCACTGGTAACAGGATTAGCAGAGCGAGGTATGTAGGCGGTGCTACAGAGTTCTTGAAGTG
GTGGCCTAACTACGGCTACACTAGAAGAACAGTATTTGGTATCTGCGCTCTGCTGAAGCCAGTTACCTTC
GGAAAAAGAGTTGGTAGCTCTTGATCCGGCAAACAAACCACCGCTGGTAGCGGTGGTTTTTTTGTTTGCA
AGCAGCAGATTACGCGCAGAAAAAAAGGATCTCAAGAAGATCCTTTGATCTTTTCTACGGGGTCTGACGC
TCAGTGGAACGAAAACTCACGTTAAGGGATTTTGGTCATGAGATTATCAAAAAGGATCTTCACCTAGATC
CTTTTAAATTAAAAATGAAGTTTTAAATCAATCTAAAGTATATATGAGTAAACTTGGTCTGACAGTTACC
AATGCTTAATCAGTGAGGCACCTATCTCAGCGATCTGTCTATTTCGTTCATCCATAGTTGCCTGACTCCC
CGTCGTGTAGATAACTACGATACGGGAGGGCTTACCATCTGGCCCCAGTGCTGCAATGATACCGCGGGAC
CCACGCTCACCGGCTCCAGATTTATCAGCAATAAACCAGCCAGCCGGAAGGGCCGAGCGCAGAAGTGGTC
CTGCAACTTTATCCGCCTCCATCCAGTCTATTAATTGTTGCCGGGAAGCTAGAGTAAGTAGTTCGCCAGT
TAATAGTTTGCGCAACGTTGTTGCCATTGCTACAGGCATCGTGGTGTCACGCTCGTCGTTTGGTATGGCT
TCATTCAGCTCCGGTTCCCAACGATCAAGGCGAGTTACATGATCCCCCATGTTGTGCAAAAAAGCGGTTA
GCTCCTTCGGTCCTCCGATCGTTGTCAGAAGTAAGTTGGCCGCAGTGTTATCACTCATGGTTATGGCAGC
ACTGCATAATTCTCTTACTGTCATGCCATCCGTAAGATGCTTTTCTGTGACTGGTGAGTACTCAACCAAG
TCATTCTGAGAATAGTGTATGCGGCGACCGAGTTGCTCTTGCCCGGCGTCAATACGGGATAATACCGCGC
CACATAGCAGAACTTTAAAAGTGCTCATCATTGGAAAACGTTCTTCGGGGCGAAAACTCTCAAGGATCTT
ACCGCTGTTGAGATCCAGTTCGATGTAACCCACTCGTGCACCCAACTGATCTTCAGCATCTTTTACTTTC
ACCAGCGTTTCTGGGTGAGCAAAAACAGGAAGGCAAAATGCCGCAAAAAAGGGAATAAGGGCGACACGGA
AATGTTGAATACTCATACTCTTCCTTTTTCAATATTATTGAAGCATTTATCAGGGTTATTGTCTCATGAG
CGGATACATATTTGAATGTATTTAGAAAAATAAACAAATAGGGGTTCCGCGCACATTTCCCCGAAAAGTG
CCACCTG
Features (pLannotate 1.2.2; 21 found; start..end, strand, type, name):
      8..387     +  enhancer       CMV enhancer: human cytomegalovirus immediate early enhancer
    388..591     +  promoter       CMV promoter: human cytomegalovirus (CMV) immediate early promoter
    587..620     +  LTR            5' LTR (truncated) (fragment): truncated 5' long terminal repeat (LTR) from HIV-1
    636..654     +  promoter       T7 promoter: promoter for bacteriophage T7 RNA polymerase
    701..766     +  CDS            3xFLAG: three tandem FLAG® epitope tags, followed by an enterokinase cleavage site
    773..1192    +  CDS            avrXa10 (fragment): AVX10_XANOO - Experimental evidence at protein level: Swiss-Prot protein existence level 1. Avirulence protein. Induces the hypersensitive response (HR)in rice plants carrying the resistance gene Xa10. Activity depends on the presence of the core repeat domains; replacement with repeat domains from other proteins (AvrBs3 of X.euvesicatoria (AC P14727) or AvrXa7 of this organism) does not elicit the HR. Probably acts as a transcription factor in its host plant (rice) to induce plant resistance or disease. From Xanthomonas oryzae pv. oryzae.
   1194..1271    +  intron         PDK intron (fragment): pdk; modified pyruvate orthophosphate dikinase intron from Flaveria trinervia 3.0
   1362..1520    +  CDS            ccdA (fragment): CCDA_ECO57 - Also known as H, letA. Experimental evidence at protein level: Swiss-Prot protein existence level 1. Antitoxin component of a type II toxin-antitoxin (TA) system which inhibits the post-segregational killing (PSK) of plasmid-free cells, also referred to as a plasmid addiction system. Binds to and blocks the activity of CcdB; will also remove bound CcdB protein from the CcdB-GyrA complex by forming a CcdA-CcdB complex, a process termed rejuvenation. Functions as a transcriptional corepressor for the ccdAB operon, repression also requires CcdB (By similarity). From Escherichia coli
   1525..1827    +  CDS            ccdB: CCDB_ECOLI - Also known as G, letB, letD. Experimental evidence at protein level: Swiss-Prot protein existence level 1. Toxic component of a type II toxin-antitoxin (TA) system, functioning in plasmid maintainence. Responsible for the post- segregational killing (PSK) of plasmid-free cells, also referred to as a plasmid addiction system. Half-life of over 2 hours. Cell killing by CcdB is accompanied by filamentation, defects in chromosome and plasmid segregation, defects in cell division, formation of anucleate cells, decreased DNA synthesis and plasmid loss. Interferes with the activity of DN
   1944..2279    +  CDS            dddA (fragment): DDDA_BURC1 - Experimental evidence at protein level: Swiss-Prot protein existence level 1. Toxic component of a toxin-immunity protein module, which functions as a cellular contact-dependent growth inhibition (CDI) system. CDI modules allow bacteria to communicate with and inhibit the growth of closely related neighboring bacteria in a contact-dependent fashion. Bacteria that have this module inhibit or kill bacteria without it, giving them a growth advantage. Probably specifically inhibited by cognate immunity protein DddI (Probable). The C-terminal 163 residue fragment has double-stranded DN
   2289..2537    +  CDS            UGI: UNGI_BPPB2 - Experimental evidence at protein level: Swiss-Prot protein existence level 1. This protein binds specifically and reversibly to the host uracil-DNA glycosylase, preventing removal of uracil residues from PBS2 DNA by the host uracil-excision repair system. From Bacillus phage PBS2 (Bacteriophage PBS2).
   2578..2802    +  polyA_signal   bGH poly(A) signal: bovine growth hormone polyadenylation signal
   2809..3319    +  promoter       hPGK promoter: human phosphoglycerate kinase 1 promoter
   3341..3940    +  CDS            PuroR (fragment): puromycin N-acetyltransferase; pac from Streptomyces; confers resistance to puromycin
   3983..4051    +  CDS            nef (fragment): NEF_HV1Z2 - Experimental evidence at protein level: Swiss-Prot protein existence level 1. Extracellular Nef protein targets CD4(+) T-lymphocytes for apoptosis by interacting with CXCR4 surface receptors. From Human immunodeficiency virus type 1 group M subtype D (isolate Z2/CDC-Z34) (HIV-1).
   4087..4208    -  polyA_signal   SV40 poly(A) signal: SV40 polyadenylation signal
   4231..4299    -  CDS            large T antigen (fragment): large T antigen from SV40 (simian virus 40)
   4315..4447    +  CDS            TcR (fragment): tetracycline efflux protein; tet; confers resistance to tetracycline
   4627..5215    -  rep_origin     ori: high-copy-number ColE1/pMB1/pBR322/pUC origin of replication
   5386..6246    -  CDS            AmpR: β-lactamase; bla; confers resistance to ampicillin, carbenicillin, and related antibiotics
   6247..6351    -  promoter       AmpR promoter: bla
