[The description below was written by a language model from this plasmid's Addgene catalogue record and pLannotate feature annotations shown in this document.]
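Description:
pGL3-NLS-ccdb-DddA(G1397N)-UGI-Puro is an empty acceptor backbone, built on pGL3, for one-step assembly of custom TALE repeat (RVD) arrays to make DdCBE mitochondrial or nuclear base-editor halves and related TALE fusions. It replicates in E. coli from a high-copy ColE1/pUC origin under ampicillin selection (AmpR). Because it carries a functional ccdB toxin gene, it has to be propagated in a ccdB-tolerant strain.

The expression unit is driven by the CMV enhancer/promoter, followed by a T7 promoter that could allow in vitro transcription of the coding region. The open reading frame begins with a 3xFLAG tag. According to the depositor's note, it continues with an NLS and a 136-residue TALE N-terminal segment, which the annotation tool matched to a Xanthomonas avrXa10 fragment. Next comes the ccdB stuffer cassette, flanked by a partial ccdA, which marks the position where the repeat array is inserted. Replacing it with an assembled array removes the toxin, so correct clones can grow in ordinary strains while unmodified backbone is counter-selected. Downstream lie a 21-residue TALE C-terminal segment, the G1397 N-terminal split half of the DddA double-stranded DNA cytidine deaminase, and a uracil glycosylase inhibitor (UGI) that protects the deaminated base from excision repair. The unit ends in a bGH polyadenylation signal.

A separate hPGK promoter drives puromycin N-acetyltransferase for selection of transfected mammalian cells. Short hits to the HIV LTR, nef, SV40 large T antigen, TcR and a PDK intron appear to be cloning remnants or incidental matches. A working editor would need a partner construct carrying the complementary DddA half; the record does not describe one.
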