Addgene plasmid #173235: pGL3-NLS-ccdb-DddA(G1397N)-UGI-Puro
Purpose: (Empty Backbone) One-step assembly of custom RVD arrays to construct DdCBE, TALE, etc.
Depositing lab: Bin Shen. Depositing organization: Nanjing Medical University. Publication: Precision modeling of mitochondrial diseases in zebrafish via DdCBE-mediated mtDNA base editing. Guo J, Zhang X, Chen X, Sun H, Dai Y, Wang J, Qian X, Tan L, Lou X, Shen B. Cell Discov. 2021 Sep 3;7(1):78. doi: 10.1038/s41421-021-00307-9. PubMed 34480028.
Backbone
  Vector backbone: pGL3
  Vector type: Unspecified
Growth in bacteria
  Bacterial resistance: Ampicillin, 100 μg/mL
  Growth temperature: 37°C
  Growth strain: ccdB Survival
  Copy number: High Copy
Gene/Insert
  Gene/Insert name: None
Terms and licenses: Academic/Nonprofit Terms; Industry Terms: Not Available to Industry
Depositor comments: NLS_N136aa_ccdb_C21aa_DddA_G1397N__UGI
How to cite: pGL3-NLS-ccdb-DddA(G1397N)-UGI-Puro was a gift from Bin Shen (Addgene plasmid # 173235 ; http://n2t.net/addgene:173235 ; RRID:Addgene_173235)
